Addgene plasmid #91291: pHH0103_MYO15A-2/2
Purpose: Protein expression and purification of human SH3 domain construct MYO15A-2/2
Depositing lab: Sachdev Sidhu. Depositing organization: University of Toronto. Publication: Comprehensive Analysis of the Human SH3 Domain Family Reveals a Wide Variety of Non-canonical Specificities. Teyra J, Huang H, Jain S, Guan X, Dong A, Liu Y, Tempel W, Min J, Tong Y, Kim PM, Bader GD, Sidhu SS. Structure. 2017 Oct 3;25(10):1598-1610.e3. doi: 10.1016/j.str.2017.07.017. Epub 2017 Sep 7. PubMed 28890361.
Backbone
  Vector backbone: pHH0103
  Vector type: Bacterial Expression
Growth in bacteria
  Bacterial resistance: Ampicillin, 100 μg/mL
  Growth temperature: 37°C
  Growth strain: DH5alpha
  Copy number: Low Copy
Gene/Insert
  Gene/Insert name: MYO15A-2/2
  Species: H. sapiens (human)
  Insert size (bp): 270
  Entrez Gene: MYO15A (a.k.a. DFNB3, MYO15)
  Cloning method: Restriction Enzyme; 5′ cloning site Sfi1 (unknown if destroyed); 3′ cloning site Not1 (unknown if destroyed)
Terms and licenses: Academic/Nonprofit Terms; Industry Terms: Not Available to Industry
How to cite: pHH0103_MYO15A-2/2 was a gift from Sachdev Sidhu (Addgene plasmid # 91291 ; http://n2t.net/addgene:91291 ; RRID:Addgene_91291)
