[The description below was written by a language model from this plasmid's Addgene catalogue record and pLannotate feature annotations shown in this document.]
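Description:
pHH0103_MYO15A-2/2 is a bacterial expression plasmid of about 7 kb, built on the pHH0103 backbone, for producing and purifying a human SH3 domain from MYO15A (myosin XVA) in E. coli. The 270 bp insert, whose name suggests it is the second of two SH3 domain constructs from this gene, was cloned between SfiI and NotI sites. It is not annotated as a separate feature, but the unannotated gap between the end of the GST coding sequence and the fd terminator is the likely location. Upstream of that gap the table shows a 6xHis tag followed by Schistosoma japonicum glutathione S-transferase, which suggests the domain is made as an N-terminally His- and GST-tagged fusion suitable for affinity purification on nickel or glutathione resin, although the reading frame across the junction cannot be confirmed from the table.

Expression is driven by a tac promoter with an adjacent lac operator. A plasmid-borne lacI gene under the lacIq promoter supplies abundant repressor, so transcription is held off until it is induced with IPTG. The bacteriophage fd terminator lies downstream of the cassette. The plasmid replicates from a ColE1/pBR322-type origin with a bom site, and the catalogue lists it as low copy. Selection is by ampicillin through the bla gene. An f1 origin, fragments of M13 gene III, and remnants of rop and the tetracycline resistance gene and promoter are also present. These probably reflect descent from a phage-display phagemid and a pBR322-type vector, and the gene III fragments sit beyond the terminator rather than within the expression unit. The construct belongs to a collection used for a family-wide analysis of human SH3 domain binding specificities.
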