Features (pLannotate 1.2.2; 20 found; start..end, strand, type, name):
      1..18      +  CDS            6xHis: 6xHis affinity tag
     34..687     +  CDS            GST26_SCHJA: Experimental evidence at protein level: Swiss-Prot protein existence level 1. GST isoenzymes appear to play a central role in the parasite detoxification system. Other functions are also suspected including a role in increasing the solubility of haematin in the parasite gut. From Schistosoma japonicum (Blood fluke).
   1033..1080    +  terminator     fd terminator (sequence withheld): central terminator from bacteriophage fd (Otsuka and Kunisawa, 1982)
   1085..1297    +  CDS            M13 gene III (fragment) (sequence partly withheld): pIII; III; minor coat protein
   1312..1782    +  CDS            M13 gene III (fragment) (sequence partly withheld): pIII; III; minor coat protein
   1804..1874    +  CDS            TcR (fragment): tetracycline efflux protein; tet; confers resistance to tetracycline
   2116..2496    -  CDS            YPB1_ECOLX: Protein predicted: Swiss-Prot protein existence level 4. From Escherichia coli.
   2513..2664    +  CDS            rop (fragment): Rop protein, which maintains plasmids at low copy number; rop
   2700..3128    -  rep_origin     f1 ori (sequence partly withheld): f1 bacteriophage origin of replication; arrow indicates direction of (+) strand synthesis
   3137..3176    +  CDS            rop (fragment): Rop protein, which maintains plasmids at low copy number; rop
   3278..3418    +  misc_feature   bom: basis of mobility region from pBR322
   3604..4191    -  rep_origin     ori: high-copy-number ColE1/pMB1/pBR322/pUC origin of replication
   4362..5222    -  CDS            AmpR: β-lactamase; bla; confers resistance to ampicillin, carbenicillin, and related antibiotics
   5223..5327    -  promoter       AmpR promoter: bla
   5436..5513    +  promoter       lacIq promoter: lacI (mutant); In the lacIq allele, a single base change in the promoter boosts expression of the lacI gene about 10-fold.
   5514..6596    +  CDS            lacI: lac repressor; lacI; The lac repressor binds to the lac operator to inhibit transcription in E. coli. This inhibition can be relieved by adding lactose or isopropyl-β-D-thiogalactopyranoside (IPTG).
   6609..6630    +  protein_bind   CAP binding site: CAP binding activates transcription in the presence of cAMP. E. coli catabolite activator protein
   6649..6666    +  promoter       tet promoter (fragment): E. coli promoter for tetracycline efflux protein gene
   6839..6867    +  promoter       tac promoter: strong E. coli promoter; hybrid between the trp and lac UV5 promoters
   6875..6891    +  protein_bind   lac operator: The lac repressor binds to the lac operator to inhibit transcription in E. coli. This inhibition can be relieved by adding lactose or isopropyl-β-D-thiogalactopyranoside (IPTG). lac repressor encoded by lacI
>Addgene plasmid #91291 | pHH0103_MYO15A-2/2 | addgene full sequence | sequence record 191116 | Addgene NGS Result
CACCATCACCATCACCATTCCAGCGGTAAGCTTATGTCCCCTATACTAGGTTATTGGAAAATTAAGGGCC
TTGTGCAACCCACTCGACTTCTTTTGGAATATCTTGAAGAAAAATATGAAGAGCATTTGTATGAGCGCGA
TGAAGGTGATAAATGGCGAAACAAAAAGTTTGAATTGGGTTTGGAGTTTCCCAATCTTCCTTATTATATT
GATGGTGATGTTAAATTAACACAGTCTATGGCCATCATACGTTATATAGCTGACAAGCACAACATGTTGG
GTGGTTGTCCAAAAGAGCGTGCAGAGATTTCAATGCTTGAAGGAGCGGTTTTGGATATTAGATACGGTGT
TTCGAGAATTGCATATAGTAAAGACTTTGAAACTCTCAAAGTTGATTTTCTTAGCAAGCTACCTGAAATG
CTGAAAATGTTCGAAGATCGTTTATGTCATAAAACATATTTAAATGGTGATCATGTAACCCATCCTGACT
TCATGTTGTATGACGCTCTTGATGTTGTTTTATACATGGACCCAATGTGCCTGGATGCGTTCCCAAAATT
AGTTTGTTTTAAAAAACGTATTGAAGCTATCCCACAAATTGATAAGTACTTGAAATCCAGCAAGTATATA
GCATGGCCTTTGCAGGGCTGGCAAGCCACGTTTGGTGGTGGCGACCATCCTCCAAAATCGGATCTGGAAG
TTCTGTTCCAGGGGCCCCTGTCCAGCGGTCTGGTTCCGCGTGGTTCCGGTACCGCGGCCCAGCCGGCCGA
CTACGTCGTCGCTGTTCGCAATTTTCTGCCGGAAGACCCGGCTCTGCTGGCGTTTCATAAAGGTGACATC
ATTCATCTGCAACCGCTGGAACCGCCGCGTGTGGGTTATAGCGCAGGTTGCGTGGTTCGTCGCAAAGTCG
TGTACCTGGAAGAACTGCGTCGCCGTGGCCCGGATTTTGGTTGGCGTTTCGGCACCATTCATGGCCGCGT
TGGTCGTTTTCCGTCTGAACTGGTCCAGCCGGCGGCCGCGGCCGCATA
[142 nt withheld, positions 1029-1170]
C
[98 nt withheld, positions 1172-1269]
AGTTTGTACTGGTGACGAAACTCAGTGTCTAGCTAGAGTGGC
[149 nt withheld, positions 1312-1460]
T
[41 nt withheld, positions 1462-1502]
T
[62 nt withheld, positions 1504-1565]
A
[35 nt withheld, positions 1567-1601]
CCTCCCTCAATCGGTTGAATGTCGCCCTTTTGTCTTTGGCGCTGGTAAACCATATGAA
[86 nt withheld, positions 1660-1745]
T
[54 nt withheld, positions 1747-1800]
CTAGCGCCGCCCTATACCTTGTCTGCCTCCCCGCGTTGCGTCGCGGTGCATGGAGCCGGGCCACCTCGAC
CTGAATGGAAGCCGGCGGCACCTCGCTAACGGATTCACCACTCCAAGAATTGGAGCCAATCAATTCTTGC
GGAGAACTGTGAATGCGCAAACCAACCCTTGGCAGAACATATCCATCGCGTCCGCCATCTCCAGCAGCCG
CACGCGGCGCATCTCGGGCAGCGTTGGGTCCTGGCCACGGGTGCGCATGATCGTGCTCCTGTCGTTGAGG
ACCCGGCTAGGCTGGCGGGGTTGCCTTACTGGTTAGCAGAATGAATCACCGATACGCGAGCGAACGTGAA
GCGACTGCTGCTGCAAAACGTCTGCGACCTGAGCAACAACATGAATGGTCTTCGGTTTCCGTGTTTCGTA
AAGTCTGGAAACGCGGAAGTCAGCGCCCTGCACCATTATGTTCCGGATCTGCATCGCAGGATGCTGCTGG
CTACCCTGTGGAACACCTACATCTGTATTAACGAAGCGCTGGCATTGACCCTGAGTGATTTTTCTCTGGT
CCCGCCGCATCCATACCGCCAGTTGTTTACCCTCACAACGTTCCAGTAACCGGGCATGTTCATCATCAGT
AACCCGTATCGTGAGCATCCTCTCTCGTTTCATCGGTATCATTACCCCCATGAACAGAAATCCCCCTTAC
ACGGAGGCATCAGTGACCAAACAGGAAAAAACCGCCCTTAACATGGCCCGCTTTATCAGAAGCCAGACAT
TAACGCTTCTGGAGAAACTCAACGAGCTGGACGCGGATGAACAGGCAGACATCTGTGAATCGCTTCACGA
CCACGCTGATGAGCTTTACCGCAGGATCCGCGAAATTGTAAGCGTTAATATTTTGTTAAAATTCGCGTTA
AATTTTTGTTAAATCAGCTCATTTTTTAACCAATAGGCCGAAATCGGCAAAATCCCTTATAAATCAAAAG
AATAGACCGAGATAGGGT
[37 nt withheld, positions 2799-2835]
AAAGAACGTGGACTCCAACGTCAAAGG
[49 nt withheld, positions 2863-2911]
T
[91 nt withheld, positions 2913-3003]
G
[124 nt withheld, positions 3005-3128]
CGCGGATCCTGCCTCGCGCGTTTCGGTGATGACGGTGAAAACCTCTGACACATGCAGCTCCCGGAGACGG
TCACAGCTTGTCTGTAAGCGGATGCCGGGAGCAGACAAGCCCGTCAGGGCGCGTCAGCGGGTGTTGGCGG
GTGTCGGGGCGCAGCCATGACCCAGTCACGTAGCGATAGCGGAGTGTATACTGGCTTAACTATGCGGCAT
CAGAGCAGATTGTACTGAGAGTGCACCATATGCGGTGTGAAATACCGCACAGATGCGTAAGGAGAAAATA
CCGCATCAGGCGCTCTTCCGCTTCCTCGCTCACTGACTCGCTGCGCTCGGTCGTTCGGCTGCGGCGAGCG
GTATCAGCTCACTCAAAGGCGGTAATACGGTTATCCACAGAATCAGGGGATAACGCAGGAAAGAACATGT
GAGCAAAAGGCCAGCAAAAGGCCAGGAACCGTAAAAAGGCCGCGTTGCTGGCGTTTTTCCATAGGCTCCG
CCCCCCTGACGAGCATCACAAAAATCGACGCTCAAGTCAGAGGTGGCGAAACCCGACAGGACTATAAAGA
TACCAGGGTTTCCCCCTGGAAGCTCCCTCGTGCGCTCTCCTGTTCCGACCCTGCCGCTTACCGGATACCT
GTCCGCCTTTCTCCCTTCGGGAAGCGTGGCGCTTTCTCATAGCTCACGCTGTAGGTATCTCAGTTCGGTG
TAGGTCGTTCGCTCCAAGCTGGGCTGTGTGCACGAACCCCCCGTTCAGCCCGACCGCTGCGCCTTATCCG
GTAACTATCGTCTTGAGTCCAACCCGGTAAGACACGACTTATCGCCACTGGCAGCAGCCACTGGTAACAG
GATTAGCAGAGCGAGGTATGTAGGCGGTGCTACAGAGTTCTTGAAGTGGTGGCCTAACTACGGCTACACT
AGAAGGACAGTATTTGGTATCTGCGCTCTGCTGAAGCCAGTTACCTTCGGAAAAAGAGTTGGTAGCTCTT
GATCCGGCAAACAAACCACCGCTGGTAGCGGTGGTTTTTTTGTTTGCAAGCAGCAGATTACGCGCAGAAA
AAAAGGATCTCAAGAAGATCCTTTGATCTTTTCTACGGGGTCTGACGCTCAGTGGAACGAAAACTCACGT
TAAGGGATTTTGGTCATGAGATTATCAAAAAGGATCTTCACCTAGATCCTTTTAAATTAAAAATGAAGTT
TTAAATCAATCTAAAGTATATATGAGTAAACTTGGTCTGACAGTTACCAATGCTTAATCAGTGAGGCACC
TATCTCAGCGATCTGTCTATTTCGTTCATCCATAGTTGCCTGACTCCCCGTCGTGTAGATAACTACGATA
CGGGAGGGCTTACCATCTGGCCCCAGTGCTGCAATGATACCGCGAGACCCACGCTCACCGGCTCCAGATT
TATCAGCAATAAACCAGCCAGCCGGAAGGGCCGAGCGCAGAAGTGGTCCTGCAACTTTATCCGCCTCCAT
CCAGTCTATTAATTGTTGCCGGGAAGCTAGAGTAAGTAGTTCGCCAGTTAATAGTTTGCGCAACGTTGTT
GCCATTGCTGCAGGCATCGTGGTGTCACGCTCGTCGTTTGGTATGGCTTCATTCAGCTCCGGTTCCCAAC
GATCAAGGCGAGTTACATGATCCCCCATGTTGTGCAAAAAAGCGGTTAGCTCCTTCGGTCCTCCGATCGT
TGTCAGAAGTAAGTTGGCCGCAGTGTTATCACTCATGGTTATGGCAGCACTGCATAATTCTCTTACTGTC
ATGCCATCCGTAAGATGCTTTTCTGTGACTGGTGAGTACTCAACCAAGTCATTCTGAGAATAGTGTATGC
GGCGACCGAGTTGCTCTTGCCCGGCGTCAACACGGGATAATACCGCGCCACATAGCAGAACTTTAAAAGT
GCTCATCATTGGAAAACGTTCTTCGGGGCGAAAACTCTCAAGGATCTTACCGCTGTTGAGATCCAGTTCG
ATGTAACCCACTCGTGCACCCAACTGATCTTCAGCATCTTTTACTTTCACCAGCGTTTCTGGGTGAGCAA
AAACAGGAAGGCAAAATGCCGCAAAAAAGGGAATAAGGGCGACACGGAAATGTTGAATACTCATACTCTT
CCTTTTTCAATATTATTGAAGCATTTATCAGGGTTATTGTCTCATGAGCGGATACATATTTGAATGTATT
TAGAAAAATAAACAAATAGGGGTTCCGCGCACATTTCCCCGAAAAGTGCCACCTGACGTCTAAGAAACCA
TTATTATCATGACATTAACCTATAAAAATAGGCGTATCACGAGGCCCTTTCGTCTTCAAGAATTCCCGAC
ACCATCGAATGGTGCAAAACCTTTCGCGGTATGGCATGATAGCGCCCGGAAGAGAGTCAATTCAGGGTGG
TGAATGTGAAACCAGTAACGTTATACGATGTCGCAGAGTATGCCGGTGTCTCTTATCAGACCGTTTCCCG
CGTGGTGAACCAGGCCAGCCACGTTTCTGCGAAAACGCGGGAAAAAGTGGAAGCGGCGATGGCGGAGCTG
AATTACATTCCCAACCGCGTGGCACAACAACTGGCGGGCAAACAGTCGTTGCTGATTGGCGTTGCCACCT
CCAGTCTGGCCCTGCACGCGCCGTCGCAAATTGTCGCGGCGATTAAATCTCGCGCCGATCAACTGGGTGC
CAGCGTGGTGGTGTCGATGGTAGAACGAAGCGGCGTCGAAGCCTGTAAAGCGGCGGTGCACAATCTTCTC
GCGCAACGCGTCAGTGGGCTGATCATTAACTATCCGCTGGATGACCAGGATGCCATTGCTGTGGAAGCTG
CCTGCACTAATGTTCCGGCGTTATTTCTTGATGTCTCTGACCAGACACCCATCAACAGTATTATTTTCTC
CCATGAAGACGGTACGCGACTGGGCGTGGAGCATCTGGTCGCATTGGGTCACCAGCAAATCGCGCTGTTA
GCGGGCCCATTAAGTTCTGTCTCGGCGCGTCTGCGTCTGGCTGGCTGGCATAAATATCTCACTCGCAATC
AAATTCAGCCGATAGCGGAACGGGAAGGCGACTGGAGTGCCATGTCCGGTTTTCAACAAACCATGCAAAT
GCTGAATGAGGGCATCGTTCCCACTGCGATGCTGGTTGCCAACGATCAGATGGCGCTGGGCGCAATGCGC
GCCATTACCGAGTCCGGGCTGCGCGTTGGTGCGGATATCTCGGTAGTGGGATACGACGATACCGAAGACA
GCTCATGTTATATCCCGCCGTTAACCACCATCAAACAGGATTTTCGCCTGCTGGGGCAAACCAGCGTGGA
CCGCTTGCTGCAACTCTCTCAGGGCCAGGCGGTGAAGGGCAATCAGCTGTTGCCCGTCTCACTGGTGAAA
AGAAAAACCACCCTGGCGCCCAATACGCAAACCGCCTCTCCCCGCGCGTTGGCCGATTCATTAATGCAGC
TGGCACGACAGGTTTCCCGACTGGAAAGCGGGCAGTGAGCGCAACGCAATTAATGTAAGTTAGCTCACTC
ATTAGGCACAATTCTCATGTTTGACAGCTTATCATCGACTGCACGGTGCACCAATGCTTCTGGCGTCAGG
CAGCCATCGGAAGCTGTGGTATGGCTGTGCAGGTCGTAAATCACTGCATAATTCGTGTCGCTCAAGGCGC
ACTCCCGTTCTGGATAATGTTTTTTGCGCCGACATCATAACGGTTCTGGCAAATATTCTGAAATGAGCTG
TTGACAATTAATCATCGGCTCGTATAATGTGTGGAATTGTGAGCGGATAACAATTTCACACAGGAAACAG
CCAGTCCGTTTAGGTGTTTTCACGAGCACTTCACCAACAAGGACCATAGATTATGAAAATCGAAGAA
