>Addgene plasmid #91291 | pHH0103_MYO15A-2/2 | depositor partial sequence | sequence record 175779 | insert sequence
GGCCCAGCCGGCCGACTACGTCGTCGCTGTTCGCAATTTTCTGCCGGAAGACCCGGCTCTGCTGGCGTTT
CATAAAGGTGACATCATTCATCTGCAACCGCTGGAACCGCCGCGTGTGGGTTATAGCGCAGGTTGCGTGG
TTCGTCGCAAAGTCGTGTACCTGGAAGAACTGCGTCGCCGTGGCCCGGATTTTGGTTGGCGTTTCGGCAC
CATTCATGGCCGCGTTGGTCGTTTTCCGTCTGAACTGGTCCAGCCGGCGGCCGCGGCCGC
